Addgene plasmid #244178: L4342 TNFR1 CTEVp chain in PolyTX-mTagBFP2
Purpose: Constitutive expression of a MESA CTEVp chain encoding (N to C): TNFR1SS-3xFLAG-TNFR1ECD(dMMP)-TNFR1TMD-CTEVp(75S)-PRS(M)-VP64-ZF6
Depositing lab: Joshua Leonard. Depositing organization: Northwestern University. Publication: Conversion of natural cytokine receptors into orthogonal synthetic biosensors. Edelstein HI, Cosio A, Ezekiel ML, Corcoran WK, Morris AH, Leonard JN. Nat Chem Biol. 2025 Aug 22:10.1038/s41589-025-01986-1. doi: 10.1038/s41589-025-01986-1. PubMed 40846994.
Backbone
  Vector backbone: pPD1053 Polytransfect L1 mTagBFP2
  Vector type: Mammalian Expression, Synthetic Biology
Growth in bacteria
  Bacterial resistance: Kanamycin, 50 μg/mL
  Growth temperature: 30°C
  Growth strain: NEB Stable
  Copy number: High Copy
Gene/Insert
  Gene/Insert name: MESA CTEVp chain with human TNFR1 SS, ECD (no MMP site) and TMD, CTEVp (190K), TEVp PRS (M in P1'), and synTF (VP64-ZF6)
  Species: H. sapiens (human), Synthetic
  Mutation: CTEVp_190K
  Entrez Gene: TNFRSF1A (a.k.a. CD120a, FPF, TBP1, TNF-R, TNF-R-I, TNF-R55, TNFAR, TNFR1, TNFR55, TNFR60, p55, p55-R, p60)
  Promoter: hEF1a
  Tag / fusion protein: TNFR1 signal peptide - 3xFLAG (N terminal on insert)
  Cloning method: Restriction Enzyme; 5′ cloning site Unknown (unknown if destroyed)
Terms and licenses: Academic/Nonprofit Terms; Industry Terms: Not Available to Industry
Depositor comments: Please visit https://doi.org/10.1101/2024.03.23.586421 for bioRxiv preprint.
How to cite: L4342 TNFR1 CTEVp chain in PolyTX-mTagBFP2 was a gift from Joshua Leonard (Addgene plasmid # 244178 ; http://n2t.net/addgene:244178 ; RRID:Addgene_244178)
