[The description below was written by a language model from this plasmid's Addgene catalogue record and pLannotate feature annotations shown in this document.]
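Description:
L4342 TNFR1 CTEVp chain in PolyTX-mTagBFP2 is an 8.3 kb mammalian expression plasmid for synthetic biology, built on the pPD1053 Polytransfect L1 mTagBFP2 backbone. It replicates in E. coli from a high-copy ColE1/pUC-type origin and is selected with kanamycin through a neo/nptII gene followed by a lambda t0 terminator. An f1 origin is also present. Short annotated fragments of an SV40 promoter, ble, lacI and the lac promoter/operator appear to be backbone remnants rather than functional cassettes.

The payload is one chain of a MESA (modular extracellular sensor architecture) synthetic receptor, expressed constitutively from the human EF-1α promoter with its intron and terminated by a bGH polyadenylation signal. From N to C terminus, the protein comprises the human TNFR1 signal peptide, a 3xFLAG tag, the TNFR1 ectodomain lacking its metalloprotease cleavage site, the TNFR1 transmembrane domain, the C-terminal half of split TEV protease, a TEV protease recognition sequence with methionine at P1', and a synthetic transcription factor made of VP64 fused to the ZF6 zinc-finger domain. The record is inconsistent about the CTEVp variant: the purpose line gives 75S, while the insert and mutation fields give 190K. The feature table supports the overall layout, detecting TNFRSF1A and TEV protease fragments and a zinc-finger match.

In the MESA design, ligand-driven association with a partner chain carrying the complementary protease half reconstitutes TEV activity. Cleavage at the recognition site then releases the transcription factor to activate a cognate reporter, which converts TNFR1 ligand binding into an orthogonal transcriptional output. A separate CMV enhancer/promoter-driven mTagBFP2 cassette with its own bGH poly(A) signal marks transfected cells. This reports plasmid dose per cell in polytransfection experiments.
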