Features (pLannotate 1.2.2; 28 found; start..end, strand, type, name):
    378..589     +  promoter       EF-1α core promoter: core promoter for human elongation factor EF-1α
    590..703     +  intron         EF-1α intron A (fragment): intron upstream of the start codon of human EF-1α
   1329..1532    +  intron         EF-1α intron A: truncated intron upstream of the start codon of human EF-1α
   1541..1575    +  promoter       TRE3GV promoter (fragment): 3rd-generation Tet-responsive promoter that can be activated by binding of Tet-On® 3G, optimized for retroviral and lentiviral vectors
   1654..2427    +  CDS            TNFRSF1A (fragment) (sequence partly withheld): TNR1A_HUMAN - Also known as TNFAR, TNFR1. Experimental evidence at protein level: Swiss-Prot protein existence level 1. Receptor for TNFSF2/TNF-alpha and homotrimeric TNFSF1/lymphotoxin-alpha. The adapter molecule FADD recruits caspase-8 to the activated receptor. The resulting death-inducing signaling complex (DISC) performs caspase-8 proteolytic activation which initiates the subsequent cascade of caspases (aspartate-specific cysteine proteases) mediating apoptosis. Contributes to the induction of non-cytocidal TNF effects including anti-viral state and activation of the acid sphingomyelinas
   2422..2775    +  CDS            TEV protease (fragment): tobacco etch virus protease (Kapust et al., 2001)
   3082..3114    +  CDS            CCR5TC (fragment): zinc-finger domain from the CCR5-224 (+) zinc-finger nuclease that recognizes the left half-site target sequence in the human CCR5 gene (Perez et al., 2008; Gross et al., 2013)
   3367..3478    +  polyA_signal   bGH poly(A) signal: bovine growth hormone polyadenylation signal
   3598..3702    +  CDS            tnpA (fragment): TN5P_ECOLX - Also known as tnp. Experimental evidence at protein level: Swiss-Prot protein existence level 1. Mediates transposition of transposon Tn5 by a 'cut and paste' mechanism. First, the monomeric transposase binds the 19 bp inverted DNA repeats flanking the transposon. Then, dimerization of the DNA- bound transposase creates a synaptic DNA complex. After nicking of the first DNA strand, excision of the transposon proceeds through a series of intermediates. The transposase then mediates the insertion of the transposon at a new site by strand transfer. The activity of the wild- type tran
   3734..4525    +  CDS            neo: KKA2_KLEPN - Also known as kan, nptII. Experimental evidence at protein level: Swiss-Prot protein existence level 1. Resistance to kanamycin, neomycin, paromomycin, ribostamycin, butirosin and gentamicin B. From Klebsiella pneumoniae.
   4559..4653    +  terminator     lambda t0 terminator: transcription terminator from phage lambda
   4674..5053    +  enhancer       CMV enhancer: human cytomegalovirus immediate early enhancer
   5054..5257    +  promoter       CMV promoter: human cytomegalovirus (CMV) immediate early promoter
   5253..5286    +  LTR            5' LTR (truncated) (fragment): truncated 5' long terminal repeat (LTR) from HIV-1
   5302..5320    +  promoter       T7 promoter: promoter for bacteriophage T7 RNA polymerase
   5346..6056    +  CDS            mTagBFP2: mTagBFP2 is a basic (constitutively fluorescent) blue fluorescent protein published in 2011, derived from Entacmaea quadricolor. It is reported to be a very rapidly-maturing monomer with very low acid sensitivity.
   6093..6204    +  polyA_signal   bGH poly(A) signal: bovine growth hormone polyadenylation signal
   6321..6342    +  promoter       SV40 promoter (fragment): SV40 enhancer and early promoter
   6363..6791    +  rep_origin     f1 ori (sequence partly withheld): f1 bacteriophage origin of replication; arrow indicates direction of (+) strand synthesis
   6796..6818    +  promoter       SV40 promoter (fragment): SV40 enhancer and early promoter
   6819..7010    +  promoter       SV40 promoter: SV40 early promoter
   7037..7135    +  CDS            ble (fragment): BLE_KLEPN - Experimental evidence at protein level: Swiss-Prot protein existence level 1. Binding protein with a strong affinity to the bleomycin family of antibiotics. Binds to CL990; an antimitotic-antibiotic compound. From Klebsiella pneumoniae.
   7130..7251    +  polyA_signal   SV40 poly(A) signal: SV40 polyadenylation signal
   7324..7340    -  protein_bind   lac operator: The lac repressor binds to the lac operator to inhibit transcription in E. coli. This inhibition can be relieved by adding lactose or isopropyl-β-D-thiogalactopyranoside (IPTG). lac repressor encoded by lacI
   7348..7378    -  promoter       lac promoter: promoter for the E. coli lac operon
   7393..7414    -  protein_bind   CAP binding site: CAP binding activates transcription in the presence of cAMP. E. coli catabolite activator protein
   7427..7519    -  CDS            lacI (fragment): lac repressor; lacI; The lac repressor binds to the lac operator to inhibit transcription in E. coli. This inhibition can be relieved by adding lactose or isopropyl-β-D-thiogalactopyranoside (IPTG).
   7702..8290    -  rep_origin     ori: high-copy-number ColE1/pMB1/pBR322/pUC origin of replication
>Addgene plasmid #244178 | L4342 TNFR1 CTEVp chain in PolyTX-mTagBFP2 | addgene full sequence | sequence record 487910 | Addgene NGS Result
GAAGATCCTTTGATCTTTTCTACGGGGTCTGACGCTCAGTGGAACGAAAACTCACGTTAAGGGATTTTGG
TCATGAGATTATCAAAAAGGATCTTCACCTAGATCCTTTTAAATTAAAAATGAAGTTTTAAATCAATCTA
AAGTATATATGAGTAAACTTGGTCTGACAGCGATCGAATATTAGATCTGAGACCCAATTGACGCGTGAGT
AATTCATACAAAAGGACTCGCCCCTGCCTTGGGGAATCCCAGGGACCGTCGTTAAACTCCCACTAACGTA
GAACCCAGAGATCGCTGCGTTCCCGCCCCCTCACCCGCCCGCTCTCGTCATCACTGAGGTGGAGAAGAGC
ATGCGTGAGGCTCCGGTGCCCGTCAGTGGGCAGAGCGCACATCGCCCACAGTCCCCGAGAAGTTGGGGGG
AGGGGTCGGCAATTGAACCGGTGCCTAGAGAAGGTGGCGCGGGGTAAACTGGGAAAGTGATGTCGTGTAC
TGGCTCCGCCTTTTTCCCGAGGGTGGGGGAGAACCGTATATAAGTGCAGTAGTCGCCGTGAACGTTCTTT
TTCGCAACGGGTTTGCCGCCAGAACACAGGTAAGTGCCGTGTGTGGTTCCCGCGGGCCTGGCCTCTTTAC
GGGTTATGGCCCTTGCGTGCCTTGAATTACTTCCACGCCCCTGGCTGCAGTACGTGATTCTTGATCCCGA
GCTTCGGGTTGGAAGTGGGTGGGAGAGTTCGAGGCCTTGCGCTTAAGGAGCCCCTTCGCCTCGTGCTTGA
GTTGAGGCCTGGCTTGGGCGCTGGGGCCGCCGCGTGCGAATCTGGTGGCACCTTCGCGCCTGTCTCGCTG
CTTTCGATAAGTCTCTAGCCATTTAAAATTTTTGATGACCTGCTGCGACGCTTTTTTTCTGGCAAGATAG
TCTTGTAAATGCGGGCCAAGATCTGCACACTGGTATTTCGGTTTTTGGGGCCGCGGGCGGCGACGGGGCC
CGTGCGTCCCAGCGCACATGTTCGGCGAGGCGGGGCCTGCGAGCGCGGCCACCGAGAATCGGACGGGGGT
AGTCTCAAGCTGGCCGGCCTGCTCTGGTGCCTGGCCTCGCGCCGCCGTGTATCGCCCCGCCCTGGGCGGC
AAGGCTGGCCCGGTCGGCACCAGTTGCGTGAGCGGAAAGATGGCCGCTTCCCGGCCCTGCTGCAGGGAGC
TCAAAATGGAGGACGCGGCGCTCGGGAGAGCGGGCGGGTGAGTCACCCACACAAAGGAAAAGGGCCTTTC
CGTCCTCAGCCGTCGCTTCATGTGACTCCACGGAGTACCGGGCGCCGTCCAGGCACCTCGATTAGTTCTC
GAGCTTTTGGAGTACGTCGTCTTTAGGTTGGGGGGAGGGGTTTTATGCGATGGAGTTTCCCCACACTGAG
TGGGTGGAGACTGAAGTTAGGCCAGCTTGGCACTTGATGTAATTCTCCTTGGAATTTGCCCTTTTTGAGT
TTGGATCTTGGTTCATTCTCAAGCCTCAGACAGTGGTTCAAAGTTTTTTTCTTCCATTTCAGGTGTCGTG
AGAGCTCGTTTAGTGAACCGTCAGATCGCCTGGAGACGCCATCCACGCTGTTTTGACCTCCATAGAAGAG
AACGGGACCGATCCAAATTCTCGAGGCTAGCTGTACAGCCACCATGGGCCTGAGCACAGTGCCTGATTTG
CTGCTGCCTCTGGTGCTGCTGGAACTGCTCGTGGGCATCTATCCTAGCGGCGTGATCGGCGACTACAAGG
ACCACGACGGCGATTATAAGGATCATGACATCGATTACAAGGACGATGACGACAAGCTGGTGCCCCACCT
GGGCGATAGAGAAAAGCGGGAT
[360 nt withheld, positions 1843-2202]
CAGAACACCGTGTGTACCTGCCACGCCGGATTCTTTCTGCGCGAGAACGAGTGCGTGTCCTGTAGCAACT
GCAAGAAAAGCCTGGAATGCACCAAGCTGTGCCTGCCTCAGGGCACAGAGGATAGCGGCACCACAGTGCT
GCTCCCTCTCGTGATCTTCTTCGGCCTGTGTCTGCTGAGCCTGCTGTTCATCGGCCTGATGTATAGATAC
CAGGGCGCCAAGAGCATGTCTAGCATGGTGTCAGACACTAGTTGCACATTCCCTTCATCTGATGGCATAT
TCTGGAAGCATTGGATTCAAACCAAGGATGGGCAGTGTGGCAGTCCATTAGTATCAACTAGAGATGGGTT
CATTGTTGGTATACACTCAGCATCGAATTTCACCAACACAAACAATTATTTCACAAGCGTGCCGAAAAAC
TTCATGGAATTGAAGACAAATCAGGAGGCGCAGCAGTGGGTTAGTGGTTGGCGATTAAATGCTGACTCAG
TATTGTGGGGGGGCCATAAAGTTTTCATGGTGAAACCTGAAGAGCCTTTTCAGCCAGTTAAGGAAGCGAC
TCAACTCATGAATCTTAAGGGCTCGGAGAACCTGTATTTTCAGATGGGGGGAGGCAGCGGGGGCCCTAAG
AAAAAGCGCAAAGTCTCCGGAGACGCTCTGGATGACTTTGATCTGGACATGCTTGGTTCCGATGCCTTGG
ACGATTTTGACCTCGATATGCTGGGCTCCGACGCTCTCGACGATTTCGACCTCGACATGCTGGGTAGCGA
TGCACTGGATGACTTTGATCTGGATATGCTCGGATCCGGTGGTGGCGGGTCTGGAGGAGGAGGTAGTGGT
GGAGGTGGCTCTGGTACCGCTAGACCCGGCGAAAGACCTTTCCAGTGCCGGATCTGCATGAGGAACTTCA
GCAAGGGCGAGAGACTCGTGCGGCACACCAGAACACACACAGGCGAGAAGCCCTTCCAGTGTAGAATCTG
TATGCGCAACTTCAGCCGGATGGACAACCTGAGCACCCACCTGAGAACCCATACCGGGGAGAAGCCATTT
CAATGCCGCATCTGTATGAGAAATTTTTCCCGGAAGGACGCCCTGAACCGGCACCTGAAAACACACCTGA
GAGGCAGCTGAGCGGCCGCGTTTAAACCCGCTGATCAGCCTCGACTGTGCCTTCTAGTTGCCAGCCATCT
GTTGTTTGCCCCTCCCCCGTGCCTTCCTTGACCCTGGAAGGTGCCACTCCCACTGTCCTTTCCTAATAAA
ATGAGGAAATTGCATCGCATTGTCTGAGTAGGTGTCATTCTATTCTGGGGGGTGGGGTGGGGCAGGACAG
CAAGGGGGAGGATTGGGAAGTCAATAGCAGGCATGCTGGGGATGCGGTGGGCTCTATGGGACGTCGGAAT
TGCAAGTTGGGCCGCCCTCTGGTAAGGTTGGGAAGCCCTGCAAAGTAAACTGGATGGCTTTCTTGCCGCC
AAGGATCTGATGGCGCAGGGGATCAAGATCTGATCAAGAGACAGGATGAGGATCGTTTCGCATGATTGAA
CAAGATGGATTGCACGCAGGTTCTCCGGCGGCTTGGGTGGAGAGGCTATTCGGCTATGACTGGGCACAAC
AGACAATCGGCTGCTCTGATGCCGCCGTGTTCCGGCTGTCAGCGCAGGGTCGCCCGGTTCTTTTTGTCAA
GACCGACCTGTCCGGTGCCCTGAATGAACTGCAAGACGAGGCAGCGCGGCTATCGTGGCTGGCCACGACG
GGCGTTCCTTGCGCGGCTGTGCTCGACGTTGTCACTGAAGCGGGAAGGGACTGGCTGCTATTGGGCGAAG
TGCCGGGGCAGGATCTCCTGTCATCTCACCTTGCTCCTGCCGAGAAAGTATCCATCATGGCTGATGCAAT
GCGGCGGCTGCATACGCTTGATCCGGCTACCTGCCCATTCGACCACCAAGCGAAACATCGCATCGAGCGA
GCACGTACTCGGATGGAAGCCGGTCTTGTCGATCAGGATGATCTGGACGAAGAGCATCAGGGGCTCGCGC
CAGCCGAACTGTTCGCCAGGCTCAAGGCGCGTATGCCCGACGGCGAGGATCTCGTCGTGACCCACGGCGA
TGCCTGCTTGCCGAATATCATGGTGGAAAATGGCCGCTTTTCTGGATTCATCGACTGTGGCCGGCTGGGT
GTGGCGGACCGCTATCAGGACATAGCGTTGGCTACCCGTGATATTGCTGAAGAGCTTGGCGGCGAATGGG
CTGACCGCTTCCTCGTGCTTTACGGTATCGCCGCTCCCGATTCGCAGCGCATCGCCTTCTATCGCCTTCT
TGACGAGTTCTTCTGAGCGGGACTCTGGGGTTCGAGAATTGGCTTGGACTCCTGTTGATAGATCCAGTAA
TGACCTCAGAACTCCATCTGGATTTGTTCAGAACGCTCGGTTGCCGCCGGGCGTTTTTTATTGGTGAGAA
TCCAAGCACTAGCCATGACCAGACATTGATTATTGACTAGTTATTAATAGTAATCAATTACGGGGTCATT
AGTTCATAGCCCATATATGGAGTTCCGCGTTACATAACTTACGGTAAATGGCCCGCCTGGCTGACCGCCC
AACGACCCCCGCCCATTGACGTCAATAATGACGTATGTTCCCATAGTAACGCCAATAGGGACTTTCCATT
GACGTCAATGGGTGGAGTATTTACGGTAAACTGCCCACTTGGCAGTACATCAAGTGTATCATATGCCAAG
TACGCCCCCTATTGACGTCAATGACGGTAAATGGCCCGCCTGGCATTATGCCCAGTACATGACCTTATGG
GACTTTCCTACTTGGCAGTACATCTACGTATTAGTCATCGCTATTACCATGGTGATGCGGTTTTGGCAGT
ACATCAATGGGCGTGGATAGCGGTTTGACTCACGGGGATTTCCAAGTCTCCACCCCATTGACGTCAATGG
GAGTTTGTTTTGGCACCAAAATCAACGGGACTTTCCAAAATGTCGTAACAACTCCGCCCCATTGACGCAA
ATGGGCGGTAGGCGTGTACGGTGGGAGGTCTATATAAGCAGAGCTCTCTGGCTAACTAGAGAACCCACTG
CTTACTGGCTTATCGAAATTAATACGACTCACTATAGGGAGTCCCAAGCTGACTAGCGCCACCATGGTTT
CCAAGGGCGAAGAACTGATCAAAGAAAACATGCACATGAAGCTCTACATGGAAGGCACCGTGGACAACCA
CCACTTCAAGTGTACCAGCGAAGGCGAGGGCAAGCCTTACGAGGGCACCCAGACCATGAGAATCAAGGTG
GTGGAAGGCGGCCCTCTGCCTTTCGCCTTTGATATCCTGGCCACCAGCTTTCTGTACGGCAGCAAGACCT
TCATCAATCACACCCAGGGCATCCCCGATTTCTTCAAGCAGAGCTTCCCCGAGGGCTTCACCTGGGAGAG
AGTGACCACATACGAGGATGGCGGCGTGCTGACAGCCACACAGGATACAAGCCTCCAGGACGGCTGCCTG
ATCTACAACGTGAAGATCCGGGGCGTGAACTTCACCAGCAACGGCCCCGTGATGCAGAAGAAAACCCTTG
GCTGGGAAGCCTTCACCGAGACACTGTATCCTGCCGATGGCGGCCTGGAAGGCAGAAACGATATGGCCCT
GAAGCTCGTCGGCGGCTCTCACCTGATTGCCAATGCCAAGACCACCTACAGAAGCAAGAAGCCCGCCAAG
AACCTGAAGATGCCCGGCGTGTACTACGTGGACTACCGGCTGGAAAGAATCAAAGAGGCCAACAACGAGA
CATACGTGGAACAGCACGAGGTGGCCGTGGCCAGATACTGTGATCTGCCTTCTAAGCTGGGCCACAAGCT
GAACTGAGCGGCCAAGTTTAAACCCGCTGATCAGCCTCGACTGTGCCTTCTAGTTGCCAGCCATCTGTTG
TTTGCCCCTCCCCCGTGCCTTCCTTGACCCTGGAAGGTGCCACTCCCACTGTCCTTTCCTAATAAAATGA
GGAAATTGCATCGCATTGTCTGAGTAGGTGTCATTCTATTCTGGGGGGTGGGGTGGGGCAGGACAGCAAG
GGGGAGGATTGGGAAGTCAATAGCAGGCATGCTGGGGATGCGGTGGGCTCTATGGCTTCTGAGGCGGAAA
GAACCAGCTGGGGCTCTAGGGGGTATCCCC
[124 nt withheld, positions 6363-6486]
C
[91 nt withheld, positions 6488-6578]
A
[49 nt withheld, positions 6580-6628]
CCTTTGACGTTGGAGTCCACGTTCTTT
[37 nt withheld, positions 6656-6692]
ACCCTATCTCGGTCTATTCTTTTGATTTATAAGGGATTTTGCCGATTTCGGCCTATTGGTTAAAAAATGA
GCTGATTTAACAAAAATTTAACGCGAATTAATTCTGTGGAATGTGTGTCAGTTAGGCTCAATTAGTCAGC
AACCATAGTCCCGCCCCTAACTCCGCCCATCCCGCCCCTAACTCCGCCCAGTTCCGCCCATTCTCCGCCC
CATGGCTGACTAATTTTTTTTATTTATGCAGAGGCCGAGGCCGCCTCTGCCTCTGAGCTATTCCAGAAGT
AGTGAGGAGGCTTTTTTGGAGGCCTAGGCTTTTGCAAAAAGCTCCCGGGAGCTTGTATATCCATTTTCGG
AGGTTGGGCTTCGGAATCGTTTTCCGGGACGCCGGCTGGATGATCCTCCAGCGCGGGGATCTCATGCTGG
AGTTCTTCGCCCACCCCAACTTGTTTATTGCAGCTTATAATGGTTACAAATAAAGCAATAGCATCACAAA
TTTCACAAATAAAGCATTTTTTTCACTGCATTCTAGTTGTGGTTTGTCCAAACTCATCAATGTATCTTAT
CATGTCTGTATACCGTCGACCTCTAGCTAGAGCTTGGCGTAATCATGGTCATAGCTGTTTCCTGTGTGAA
ATTGTTATCCGCTCACAATTCCACACAACATACGAGCCGGAAGCATAAAGTGTAAAGCCTGGGGTGCCTA
ATGAGTGAGCTAACTCACATTAATTGCGTTGCGCTCACTGCCCGCTTTCCAGTCGGGAAACCTGTCGTGC
CAGCTGCATTAATGAATCGGCCAACGCGCGGGGAGAGGCGGTTTGCGTATTGGGCGCTCTTCCGCTTCCT
CGCTCACTGACTCGCTGCGCTCGGTCGTTCGGCTGCGGCGAGCGGTATCAGCTCACTCAAAGGCGGTAAT
ACGGTTATCCACAGAATCAGGGGATAACGCAGGAAAGAACATGTGAGCAAAAGGCCAGCAAAAGGCCAGG
AACCGTAAAAAGGCCGCGTTGCTGGCGTTTTTCCATAGGCTCCGCCCCCCTGACGAGCATCACAAAAATC
GACGCTCAAGTCAGAGGTGGCGAAACCCGACAGGACTATAAAGATACCAGGCGTTTCCCCCTGGAAGCTC
CCTCGTGCGCTCTCCTGTTCCGACCCTGCCGCTTACCGGATACCTGTCCGCCTTTCTCCCTTCGGGAAGC
GTGGCGCTTTCTCATAGCTCACGCTGTAGGTATCTCAGTTCGGTGTAGGTCGTTCGCTCCAAGCTGGGCT
GTGTGCACGAACCCCCCGTTCAGCCCGACCGCTGCGCCTTATCCGGTAACTATCGTCTTGAGTCCAACCC
GGTAAGACACGACTTATCGCCACTGGCAGCAGCCACTGGTAACAGGATTAGCAGAGCGAGGTATGTAGGC
GGTGCTACAGAGTTCTTGAAGTGGTGGCCTAACTACGGCTACACTAGAAGAACAGTATTTGGTATCTGCG
CTCTGCTGAAGCCAGTTACCTTCGGAAAAAGAGTTGGTAGCTCTTGATCCGGCAAACAAACCACCGCTGG
TAGCGGTGGTTTTTTTGTTTGCAAGCAGCAGATTACGCGCAGAAAAAAAGGATCTCAA
